Addgene plasmid #111098: pCR1162
Purpose: Expresses FANCA_-_89883048.23-P1P2 sgRNA in pCR1068
Depositing lab: Jacob Corn. Depositing organization: University of California, Berkeley. Publication: CRISPR-Cas9 genome editing in human cells occurs via the Fanconi anemia pathway. Richardson CD, Kazane KR, Feng SJ, Zelin E, Bray NL, Schafer AJ, Floor SN, Corn JE. Nat Genet. 2018 Aug;50(8):1132-1139. doi: 10.1038/s41588-018-0174-0. Epub 2018 Jul 27. PubMed 30054595.
Backbone
  Vector backbone: pCR1068
  Vector type: Lentiviral
Growth in bacteria
  Bacterial resistance: Ampicillin, 100 μg/mL
  Growth temperature: 37°C
  Growth strain: NEB Stable
  Copy number: High Copy
Gene/Insert
  Gene/Insert name: FANCA gRNA
  gRNA/shRNA sequence: GTTGGCGCCTACAGCCCCGG
  Species: H. sapiens (human)
  Entrez Gene: FANCA (a.k.a. FA, FA-H, FA1, FAA, FACA, FAH, FANCH)
  Cloning method: Restriction Enzyme; 5′ cloning site Unknown (unknown if destroyed)
Terms and licenses: Academic/Nonprofit Terms; Industry Terms: Not Available to Industry
How to cite: pCR1162 was a gift from Jacob Corn (Addgene plasmid # 111098 ; http://n2t.net/addgene:111098 ; RRID:Addgene_111098)
