[The description below was written by a language model from this plasmid's Addgene catalogue record and pLannotate feature annotations shown in this document.]
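Description:
pCR1162 is an 8.9 kb lentiviral sgRNA expression plasmid built on the pCR1068 backbone, carrying a single guide RNA directed against human FANCA, a Fanconi anemia pathway gene. It is maintained in bacteria as a high-copy plasmid through a ColE1/pUC-type origin and selected with ampicillin via the β-lactamase gene.

The viral portion has a third-generation layout. A CMV enhancer/promoter replaces the upstream part of the 5' LTR to drive genomic RNA transcription in packaging cells, followed by the truncated HIV-1 LTR, the Ψ packaging signal with a gag fragment, the Rev response element for Rev-dependent nuclear export, and the cPPT/CTS, which aids nuclear import of the reverse-transcribed genome. Downstream lie a WPRE, which enhances transcript stability and expression, a nef fragment, and a second truncated LTR.

Between these elements sits a cassette flanked by two same-orientation loxP sites, so it could in principle be excised by Cre. It contains the guide region, detected by the annotation only as a Streptococcus pyogenes tracrRNA-derived scaffold fragment, and an EF-1α promoter driving puromycin N-acetyltransferase followed by mEGFP. The linker joining these two coding sequences is not annotated. The promoter driving the sgRNA is likewise not identified in the feature table, and the cloning sites are recorded as unknown.

The marker cassette allows transduced mammalian cells to be selected with puromycin and tracked by green fluorescence. No Cas9 is encoded, so a Cas9-family effector must be supplied separately. The associated work examined the role of the Fanconi anemia pathway in Cas9 genome editing in human cells, consistent with using this guide to perturb FANCA.
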