Features (pLannotate 1.2.2; 23 found; start..end, strand, type, name):
     13..392     +  enhancer       CMV enhancer: human cytomegalovirus immediate early enhancer
    393..592     +  promoter       CMV promoter: human cytomegalovirus (CMV) immediate early promoter
    610..790     +  LTR            5' LTR (truncated): truncated 5' long terminal repeat (LTR) from HIV-1
    837..962     +  misc_feature   HIV-1 Ψ: packaging signal of human immunodeficiency virus type 1
    946..1284    +  CDS            HIV-1 gag (fragment): gag protein from human immunodeficiency virus 1; gag
   1459..1692    +  misc_feature   RRE: The Rev response element (RRE) of HIV-1 allows for Rev-dependent mRNA export from the nucleus to the cytoplasm.
   2069..2169    +  CDS            Rev (fragment): human immunodeficiency virus 1 (HIV-1) Rev protein; rev; enhances nuclear export of unspliced and incompletely spliced viral mRNAs
   2219..2336    +  misc_feature   cPPT/CTS: central polypurine tract and central termination sequence of HIV-1
   2597..2630    +  protein_bind   loxP: Cre-mediated recombination occurs in the 8-bp core sequence (GCATACAT). Cre recombinase
   2755..2822    +  misc_RNA       tracrRNA (fragment): trans-activating CRISPR RNA for the Streptococcus pyogenes CRISPR/Cas9 system
   2895..4066    +  promoter       EF-1α promoter: strong constitutive promoter for human elongation factor EF-1α
   4078..4674    +  CDS            PuroR: puromycin N-acetyltransferase; pac from Streptomyces alboniger; confers resistance to puromycin
   4750..5469    +  CDS            mEGFP: enhanced GFP with monomerizing A206K mutation (Zacharias et al., 2002) mammalian codon-optimized
   5489..5522    +  protein_bind   loxP: Cre-mediated recombination occurs in the 8-bp core sequence (GCATACAT). Cre recombinase
   5555..5578    +  misc_feature   MCS (fragment): pBluescript multiple cloning site
   5578..6166    +  misc_feature   WPRE: woodchuck hepatitis virus posttranscriptional regulatory element
   6167..6186    +  misc_feature   MCS (fragment): pBluescript multiple cloning site
   6188..6688    +  CDS            nef (fragment): NEF_HV1LA - Experimental evidence at protein level: Swiss-Prot protein existence level 1. Extracellular Nef protein targets CD4(+) T-lymphocytes for apoptosis by interacting with CXCR4 surface receptors. From Human immunodeficiency virus type 1 group M subtype B (isolate Lai) (HIV-1).
   6695..6875    +  LTR            5' LTR (truncated): truncated 5' long terminal repeat (LTR) from HIV-1
   6937..7525    -  rep_origin     ori: high-copy-number ColE1/pMB1/pBR322/pUC origin of replication
   7696..8556    -  CDS            AmpR: β-lactamase; bla; confers resistance to ampicillin, carbenicillin, and related antibiotics
   8557..8661    -  promoter       AmpR promoter: bla
   8720..8772    -  misc_feature   bom (fragment): basis of mobility region from pBR322
>Addgene plasmid #111098 | pCR1162 | addgene full sequence | sequence record 211684 | Addgene NGS Result
GATATACGCGTTGACATTGATTATTGACTAGTTATTAATAGTAATCAATTACGGGGTCATTAGTTCATAG
CCCATATATGGAGTTCCGCGTTACATAACTTACGGTAAATGGCCCGCCTGGCTGACCGCCCAACGACCCC
CGCCCATTGACGTCAATAATGACGTATGTTCCCATAGTAACGCCAATAGGGACTTTCCATTGACGTCAAT
GGGTGGAGTATTTACGGTAAACTGCCCACTTGGCAGTACATCAAGTGTATCATATGCCAAGTACGCCCCC
TATTGACGTCAATGACGGTAAATGGCCCGCCTGGCATTATGCCCAGTACATGACCTTATGGGACTTTCCT
ACTTGGCAGTACATCTACGTATTAGTCATCGCTATTACCATGGTGATGCGGTTTTGGCAGTACATCAATG
GGCGTGGATAGCGGTTTGACTCACGGGGATTTCCAAGTCTCCACCCCATTGACGTCAATGGGAGTTTGTT
TTGGCACCAAAATCAACGGGACTTTCCAAAATGTCGTAACAACTCCGCCCCATTGACGCAAATGGGCGGT
AGGCGTGTACGGTGGGAGGTCTATATAAGCAGCGCGTTTTGCCTGTACTGGGTCTCTCTGGTTAGACCAG
ATCTGAGCCTGGGAGCTCTCTGGCTAACTAGGGAACCCACTGCTTAAGCCTCAATAAAGCTTGCCTTGAG
TGCTTCAAGTAGTGTGTGCCCGTCTGTTGTGTGACTCTGGTAACTAGAGATCCCTCAGACCCTTTTAGTC
AGTGTGGAAAATCTCTAGCAGTGGCGCCCGAACAGGGACTTGAAAGCGAAAGGGAAACCAGAGGAGCTCT
CTCGACGCAGGACTCGGCTTGCTGAAGCGCGCACGGCAAGAGGCGAGGGGCGGCGACTGGTGAGTACGCC
AAAAATTTTGACTAGCGGAGGCTAGAAGGAGAGAGATGGGTGCGAGAGCGTCAGTATTAAGCGGGGGAGA
ATTAGATCGCGATGGGAAAAAATTCGGTTAAGGCCAGGGGGAAAGAAAAAATATAAATTAAAACATATAG
TATGGGCAAGCAGGGAGCTAGAACGATTCGCAGTTAATCCTGGCCTGTTAGAAACATCAGAAGGCTGTAG
ACAAATACTGGGACAGCTACAACCATCCCTTCAGACAGGATCAGAAGAACTTAGATCATTATATAATACA
GTAGCAACCCTCTATTGTGTGCATCAAAGGATAGAGATAAAAGACACCAAGGAAGCTTTAGACAAGATAG
AGGAAGAGCAAAACAAAAGTAAGACCACCGCACAGCAAGCGGCCGGCCGCTGATCTTCAGACCTGGAGGA
GGAGATATGAGGGACAATTGGAGAAGTGAATTATATAAATATAAAGTAGTAAAAATTGAACCATTAGGAG
TAGCACCCACCAAGGCAAAGAGAAGAGTGGTGCAGAGAGAAAAAAGAGCAGTGGGAATAGGAGCTTTGTT
CCTTGGGTTCTTGGGAGCAGCAGGAAGCACTATGGGCGCAGCGTCAATGACGCTGACGGTACAGGCCAGA
CAATTATTGTCTGGTATAGTGCAGCAGCAGAACAATTTGCTGAGGGCTATTGAGGCGCAACAGCATCTGT
TGCAACTCACAGTCTGGGGCATCAAGCAGCTCCAGGCAAGAATCCTGGCTGTGGAAAGATACCTAAAGGA
TCAACAGCTCCTGGGGATTTGGGGTTGCTCTGGAAAACTCATTTGCACCACTGCTGTGCCTTGGAATGCT
AGTTGGAGTAATAAATCTCTGGAACAGATTTGGAATCACACGACCTGGATGGAGTGGGACAGAGAAATTA
ACAATTACACAAGCTTAATACACTCCTTAATTGAAGAATCGCAAAACCAGCAAGAAAAGAATGAACAAGA
ATTATTGGAATTAGATAAATGGGCAAGTTTGTGGAATTGGTTTAACATAACAAATTGGCTGTGGTATATA
AAATTATTCATAATGATAGTAGGAGGCTTGGTAGGTTTAAGAATAGTTTTTGCTGTACTTTCTATAGTGA
ATAGAGTTAGGCAGGGATATTCACCATTATCGTTTCAGACCCACCTCCCAACCCCGAGGGGACCCGACAG
GCCCGAAGGAATAGAAGAAGAAGGTGGAGAGAGAGACAGAGACAGATCCATTCGATTAGTGAACGGATCG
GCACTGCGTGCGCCAATTCTGCAGACAAATGGCAGTATTCATCCACAATTTTAAAAGAAAAGGGGGGATT
GGGGGGTACAGTGCAGGGGAAAGAATAGTAGACATAATAGCAACAGACATACAAACTAAAGAATTACAAA
AACAAATTACAAAAATTCAAAATTTTCGGGTTTATTACAGGGACAGCAGAGATCCAGTTTGGTTAGTACC
GGGCCCGCCCTGCAGGTCTAGAGATCCGACGCGCCATCTCTAGGCCCGCGCCGGCCCCCTCGCACGGACT
TGTGGGAGAAGCTCGGCTACTCCCCTGCCCCGGTTAATTTGCATATAATATTTCCTAGTAACTATAGAGG
CTTAATGTGCGATAAAAGACAGATAATCTGTTCTTTTTAATACTAGCTACATTTTACATGATAGGCTTGG
ATTTCTATAACTTCGTATAGCATACATTATACGAAGTTATAAACAGCACAAAAGGAAACTCACCCTAACT
GTAAAGTAATTGTGTGTTTTGAGACTATAAGTATCCCTTGGAGAACCACCTTGTTGGTTGGCGCCTACAG
CCCCGGGTTTAAGAGCTAAGCTGGAAACAGCATAGCAAGTTTAAATAAGGCTAGTCCGTTATCAACTTGA
AAAAGTGGCACCGAGTCGGTGCTTTTTTTCTCGAGTACTAGGATCCATTAGGCGGCCGCCCTGCAGGGTG
GATAACCGTATTACCGCCATGCATGTGCCCGTCAGTGGGCAGAGCGCACATCGCCCACAGTCCCCGAGAA
GTTGGGGGGAGGGGTCGGCAATTGAACCGGTGCCTAGAGAAGGTGGCGCGGGGTAAACTGGGAAAGTGAT
GTCGTGTACTGGCTCCGCCTTTTTCCCGAGGGTGGGGGAGAACCGTATATAAGTGCAGTAGTCGCCGTGA
ACGTTCTTTTTCGCAACGGGTTTGCCGCCAGAACACAGGTAAGTGCCGTGTGTGGTTCCCGCGGGCCTGG
CCTCTTTACGGGTTATGGCCCTTGCGTGCCTTGAATTACTTCCACCTGGCTGCAGTACGTGATTCTTGAT
CCCGAGCTTCGGGTTGGAAGTGGGTGGGAGAGTTCGAGGCCTTGCGCTTAAGGAGCCCCTTCGCCTCGTG
CTTGAGTTGAGGCCTGGCCTGGGCGCTGGGGCCGCCGCGTGCGAATCTGGTGGCACCTTCGCGCCTGTCT
CGCTGCTTTCGATAAGTCTCTAGCCATTTAAAATTTTTGATGACCTGCTGCGACGCTTTTTTTCTGGCAA
GATAGTCTTGTAAATGCGGGCCAAGATCTGCACACTGGTATTTCGGTTTTTGGGGCCGCGGGCGGCGACG
GGGCCCGTGCGTCCCAGCGCACATGTTCGGCGAGGCGGGGCCTGCGAGCGCGGCCACCGAGAATCGGACG
GGGGTAGTCTCAAGCTGGCCGGCCTGCTCTGGTGCCTGGCCTCGCGCCGCCGTGTATCGCCCCGCCCTGG
GCGGCAAGGCTGGCCCGGTCGGCACCAGTTGCGTGAGCGGAAAGATGGCCGCTTCCCGGCCCTGCTGCAG
GGAGCTCAAAATGGAGGACGCGGCGCTCGGGAGAGCGGGCGGGTGAGTCACCCACACAAAGGAAAAGGGC
CTTTCCGTCCTCAGCCGTCGCTTCATGTGACTCCACGGAGTACCGGGCGCCGTCCAGGCACCTCGATTAG
TTCTCGCGCTTTTGGAGTACGTCGTCTTTAGGTTGGGGGGAGGGGTTTTATGCGATGGAGTTTCCCCACA
CTGAGTGGGTGGAGACTGAAGTTAGGCCAGCTTGGCACTTGATGTAATTCTCCTTGGAATTTGCCCTTTT
TGAGTTTGGATCTTGGTTCATTCTCAAGCCTCAGACAGTGGTTCAAAGTTTTTTTCTTCCATTTCAGGTG
TCGTGAGCTAGCCCACCATGACCGAGTACAAGCCCACGGTGCGCCTCGCCACCCGCGACGACGTCCCCCG
GGCCGTACGCACCCTCGCCGCCGCGTTCGCCGACTACCCCGCCACGCGCCACACCGTCGACCCGGACCGC
CACATCGAGCGGGTCACCGAGCTGCAAGAACTCTTCCTCACGCGCGTCGGGCTCGACATCGGCAAGGTGT
GGGTCGCGGACGACGGCGCCGCGGTGGCGGTCTGGACCACGCCGGAGAGCGTCGAAGCGGGGGCGGTGTT
CGCCGAGATCGGCCCGCGCATGGCCGAGTTGAGCGGTTCCCGGCTGGCCGCGCAGCAACAGATGGAAGGC
CTCCTGGCGCCGCACCGGCCCAAGGAGCCCGCGTGGTTCCTGGCCACCGTCGGCGTCTCGCCCGACCACC
AGGGCAAGGGTCTGGGCAGCGCCGTCGTGCTCCCCGGAGTGGAGGCGGCCGAGCGCGCCGGGGTGCCCGC
CTTCCTGGAGACCTCCGCGCCCCGCAACCTCCCCTTCTACGAGCGGCTCGGCTTCACCGTCACCGCCGAC
GTCGAGGTGCCCGAAGGACCGCGCACCTGGTGCATGACCCGCAAGCCCGGTGCCGGATCGGGAGAGGGCA
GAGGAAGTCTGCTAACATGCGGTGACGTCGAGGAGAATCCTGGCCCACCGGTCGCCACCATGGTGAGCAA
GGGCGAGGAGCTGTTCACCGGGGTGGTGCCCATCCTGGTCGAGCTGGACGGCGACGTAAACGGCCACAAG
TTCAGCGTGTCCGGCGAGGGCGAGGGCGATGCCACCTACGGCAAGCTGACCCTGAAGTTCATCTGCACCA
CCGGCAAGCTGCCGGTGCCCTGGCCCACCCTCGTGACCACCCTGACCCATGGCGTGCAGTGCTTCAGCCG
CTACCCCGACCACATGAAGCAGCACGACTTCTTCAAGTCCGCCATGCCCGAAGGCTACGTCCAGGAGCGC
ACCATCTTCTTCAAGGACGACGGCAACTACAAGACCCGCGCCGAGGTGAAGTTCGAGGGCGACACCCTGG
TGAACCGCATCGAGCTGAAGGGCATCGACTTCAAGGAGGACGGCAACATCCTGGGGCACAAGCTGGAGTA
CAACTACAACAGCCACAACGTCTATATCATGGCCGACAAGCAGAAGAACGGCATCAAGGTGAACTTCAAG
ATCCGCCACAACATCGAGGACGGCAGCGTGCAGCTCGCCGACCACTACCAGCAGAACACCCCCATCGGCG
ACGGCCCCGTGCTGCTGCCCGACAACCACTACCTGAGCACCCAGTCCAAGCTGAGTAAAGACCCCAACGA
GAAGCGCGATCACATGGTCCTGCTGGAGTTCGTGACCGCCGCCGGGATCACTCTCGGCATGGACGAGCTG
TACAAGTAAGAATTCGTCGAGGGACCTAATAACTTCGTATAGCATACATTATACGAAGTTATACATGTTT
AAGGGTTCCGGTTCCACTAGGTACAATTCGATATCAAGCTTATCGATAATCAACCTCTGGATTACAAAAT
TTGTGAAAGATTGACTGGTATTCTTAACTATGTTGCTCCTTTTACGCTATGTGGATACGCTGCTTTAATG
CCTTTGTATCATGCTATTGCTTCCCGTATGGCTTTCATTTTCTCCTCCTTGTATAAATCCTGGTTGCTGT
CTCTTTATGAGGAGTTGTGGCCCGTTGTCAGGCAACGTGGCGTGGTGTGCACTGTGTTTGCTGACGCAAC
CCCCACTGGTTGGGGCATTGCCACCACCTGTCAGCTCCTTTCCGGGACTTTCGCTTTCCCCCTCCCTATT
GCCACGGCGGAACTCATCGCCGCCTGCCTTGCCCGCTGCTGGACAGGGGCTCGGCTGTTGGGCACTGACA
ATTCCGTGGTGTTGTCGGGGAAATCATCGTCCTTTCCTTGGCTGCTCGCCTGTGTTGCCACCTGGATTCT
GCGCGGGACGTCCTTCTGCTACGTCCCTTCGGCCCTCAATCCAGCGGACCTTCCTTCCCGCGGCCTGCTG
CCGGCTCTGCGGCCTCTTCCGCGTCTTCGCCTTCGCCCTCAGACGAGTCGGATCTCCCTTTGGGCCGCCT
CCCCGCATCGATACCGTCGACCTCGATCGAGACCTAGAAAAACATGGAGCAATCACAAGTAGCAATACAG
CAGCTACCAATGCTGATTGTGCCTGGCTAGAAGCACAAGAGGAGGAGGAGGTGGGTTTTCCAGTCACACC
TCAGGTACCTTTAAGACCAATGACTTACAAGGCAGCTGTAGATCTTAGCCACTTTTTAAAAGAAAAGGGG
GGACTGGAAGGGCTAATTCACTCCCAACGAAGACAAGATATCCTTGATCTGTGGATCTACCACACACAAG
GCTACTTCCCTGATTGGCAGAACTACACACCAGGGCCAGGGATCAGATATCCACTGACCTTTGGATGGTG
CTACAAGCTAGTACCAGTTGAGCAAGAGAAGGTAGAAGAAGCCAATGAAGGAGAGAACACCCGCTTGTTA
CACCCTGTGAGCCTGCATGGGATGGATGACCCGGAGAGAGAAGTATTAGAGTGGAGGTTTGACAGCCGCC
TAGCATTTCATCACATGGCCCGAGAGCTGCATCCGGACTGTACTGGGTCTCTCTGGTTAGACCAGATCTG
AGCCTGGGAGCTCTCTGGCTAACTAGGGAACCCACTGCTTAAGCCTCAATAAAGCTTGCCTTGAGTGCTT
CAAGTAGTGTGTGCCCGTCTGTTGTGTGACTCTGGTAACTAGAGATCCCTCAGACCCTTTTAGTCAGTGT
GGAAAATCTCTAGCAGCATGTGAGCAAAAGGCCAGCAAAAGGCCAGGAACCGTAAAAAGGCCGCGTTGCT
GGCGTTTTTCCATAGGCTCCGCCCCCCTGACGAGCATCACAAAAATCGACGCTCAAGTCAGAGGTGGCGA
AACCCGACAGGACTATAAAGATACCAGGCGTTTCCCCCTGGAAGCTCCCTCGTGCGCTCTCCTGTTCCGA
CCCTGCCGCTTACCGGATACCTGTCCGCCTTTCTCCCTTCGGGAAGCGTGGCGCTTTCTCATAGCTCACG
CTGTAGGTATCTCAGTTCGGTGTAGGTCGTTCGCTCCAAGCTGGGCTGTGTGCACGAACCCCCCGTTCAG
CCCGACCGCTGCGCCTTATCCGGTAACTATCGTCTTGAGTCCAACCCGGTAAGACACGACTTATCGCCAC
TGGCAGCAGCCACTGGTAACAGGATTAGCAGAGCGAGGTATGTAGGCGGTGCTACAGAGTTCTTGAAGTG
GTGGCCTAACTACGGCTACACTAGAAGAACAGTATTTGGTATCTGCGCTCTGCTGAAGCCAGTTACCTTC
GGAAAAAGAGTTGGTAGCTCTTGATCCGGCAAACAAACCACCGCTGGTAGCGGTGGTTTTTTTGTTTGCA
AGCAGCAGATTACGCGCAGAAAAAAAGGATCTCAAGAAGATCCTTTGATCTTTTCTACGGGGTCTGACGC
TCAGTGGAACGAAAACTCACGTTAAGGGATTTTGGTCATGAGATTATCAAAAAGGATCTTCACCTAGATC
CTTTTAAATTAAAAATGAAGTTTTAAATCAATCTAAAGTATATATGAGTAAACTTGGTCTGACAGTTACC
AATGCTTAATCAGTGAGGCACCTATCTCAGCGATCTGTCTATTTCGTTCATCCATAGTTGCCTGACTCCC
CGTCGTGTAGATAACTACGATACGGGAGGGCTTACCATCTGGCCCCAGTGCTGCAATGATACCGCGAGAC
CCACGCTCACCGGCTCCAGATTTATCAGCAATAAACCAGCCAGCCGGAAGGGCCGAGCGCAGAAGTGGTC
CTGCAACTTTATCCGCCTCCATCCAGTCTATTAATTGTTGCCGGGAAGCTAGAGTAAGTAGTTCGCCAGT
TAATAGTTTGCGCAACGTTGTTGCCATTGCTACAGGCATCGTGGTGTCACGCTCGTCGTTTGGTATGGCT
TCATTCAGCTCCGGTTCCCAACGATCAAGGCGAGTTACATGATCCCCCATGTTGTGCAAAAAAGCGGTTA
GCTCCTTCGGTCCTCCGATCGTTGTCAGAAGTAAGTTGGCCGCAGTGTTATCACTCATGGTTATGGCAGC
ACTGCATAATTCTCTTACTGTCATGCCATCCGTAAGATGCTTTTCTGTGACTGGTGAGTACTCAACCAAG
TCATTCTGAGAATAGTGTATGCGGCGACCGAGTTGCTCTTGCCCGGCGTCAATACGGGATAATACCGCGC
CACATAGCAGAACTTTAAAAGTGCTCATCATTGGAAAACGTTCTTCGGGGCGAAAACTCTCAAGGATCTT
ACCGCTGTTGAGATCCAGTTCGATGTAACCCACTCGTGCACCCAACTGATCTTCAGCATCTTTTACTTTC
ACCAGCGTTTCTGGGTGAGCAAAAACAGGAAGGCAAAATGCCGCAAAAAAGGGAATAAGGGCGACACGGA
AATGTTGAATACTCATACTCTTCCTTTTTCAATATTATTGAAGCATTTATCAGGGTTATTGTCTCATGAG
CGGATACATATTTGAATGTATTTAGAAAAATAAACAAATAGGGGTTCCGCGCACATTTCCCCGAAAAGTG
CCACCTGACGTCGACGGATCGGGAGATCTCCCGATCCCCTATGGTGCACTCTCAGTACAATCTGCTCTGA
TGCCGCATAGTTAAGCCAGTATCTGCTCCCTGCTTGTGTGTTGGAGGTCGCTGAGTAGTGCGCGAGCAAA
ATTTAAGCTACAACAAGGCAAGGCTTGACCGACAATTGCATGAAGAATCTGCTTAGGGTTAGGCGTTTTG
CGCTGCTTCGCGATGTACGGGCCA
